>Addgene plasmid #167614 | pKP1193 | depositor full sequence | sequence record 325584 | Full Sequence
GAATTCCGGATGAGCATTCATCAGGCGGGCAAGAATGTGAATAAAGGCCGGATAAAACTTGTGCTTATTT
TTCTTTACGGTCTTTAAAAAGGCCGTAATATCCAGCTGAACGGTCTGGTTATAGGTACATTGAGCAACTG
ACTGAAATGCCTCAAAATGTTCTTTACGATGCCATTGGGATATATCAACGGTGGTATATCCAGTGATTTT
TTTCTCCATTTTAGCTTCCTTAGCTCCTGAAAATCTCGATAACTCAAAAAATACGCCCGGTAGTGATCTT
ATTTCATTATGGTGAAAGTTGGAACCTCTTACGTGCCGATCAACGTCTCATTTTCGCCAAAAGTTGGCCC
AGGGCTTCCCGGTATCAACAGGGACACCAGGATTTATTTATTCTGCGAAGTGATCTTCCGTCACAGGTAT
TTATTCGGCGCAAAGTGCGTCGGGTGATGCTGCCAACTTACTGATTTAGTGTATGATGGTGTTTTTGAGG
TGCTCCAGTGGCTTCTGTTTCTATCAGCTGTCCCTCCTGTTCAGCTACTGACGGGGTGGTGCGTAACGGC
AAAAGCACCGCCGGACATCAGCGCTAGCGGAGTGTATACTGGCTTACTATGTTGGCACTGATGAGGGTGT
CAGTGAAGTGCTTCATGTGGCAGGAGAAAAAAGGCTGCACCGGTGCGTCAGCAGAATATGTGATACAGGA
TATATTCCGCTTCCTCGCTCACTGACTCGCTACGCTCGGTCGTTCGACTGCGGCGAGCGGAAATGGCTTA
CGAACGGGGCGGAGATTTCCTGGAAGATGCCAGGAAGATACTTAACAGGGAAGTGAGAGGGCCGCGGCAA
AGCCGTTTTTCCATAGGCTCCGCCCCCCTGACAAGCATCACGAAATCTGACGCTCAAATCAGTGGTGGCG
AAACCCGACAGGACTATAAAGATACCAGGCGTTTCCCCCTGGCGGCTCCCTCGTGCGCTCTCCTGTTCCT
GCCTTTCGGTTTACCGGTGTCATTCCGCTGTTATGGCCGCGTTTGTCTCATTCCACGCCTGACACTCAGT
TCCGGGTAGGCAGTTCGCTCCAAGCTGGACTGTATGCACGAACCCCCCGTTCAGTCCGACCGCTGCGCCT
TATCCGGTAACTATCGTCTTGAGTCCAACCCGGAAAGACATGCAAAAGCACCACTGGCAGCAGCCACTGG
TAATTGATTTAGAGGAGTTAGTCTTGAAGTCATGCGCCGGTTAAGGCTAAACTGAAAGGACAAGTTTTGG
TGACTGCGCTCCTCCAAGCCAGTTACCTCGGTTCAAAGAGTTGGTAGCTCAGAGAACCTTCGAAAAACCG
CCCTGCAAGGCGGTTTTTTCGTTTTCAGAGCAAGAGATTACGCGCAGACCAAAACGATCTCAAGAAGATC
ATCTTATTAATCAGATAAAATATTTCTAGATTTCAGTGCAATTTATCTCTTCAAATGTAGCACCTGAAGT
CAGCCCCATACGATATAAGTTGTAATTCTCATGTTTGACAGCTTATCATCGATGCATAATGTGCCTGTCA
AATGGACGAAGCAGGGATTCTGCAAACCCTATGCTACTCCGTCAAGCCGTCAATTGTCTGATTCGTTACC
AATTATGACAACTTGACGGCTACATCATTCACTTTTTCTTCACAACCGGCACGGAACTCGCTCGGGCTGG
CCCCGGTGCATTTTTTAAATACCCGCGAGAAATAGAGTTGATCGTCAAAACCAACATTGCGACCGACGGT
GGCGATAGGCATCCGGGTGGTGCTCAAAAGCAGCTTCGCCTGGCTGATACGTTGGTCCTCGCGCCAGCTT
AAGACGCTAATCCCTAACTGCTGGCGGAAAAGATGTGACAGACGCGACGGCGACAAGCAAACATGCTGTG
CGACGCTGGCGATATCAAAATTGCTGTCTGCCAGGTGATCGCTGATGTACTGACAAGCCTCGCGTACCCG
ATTATCCATCGGTGGATGGAGCGACTCGTTAATCGCTTCCATGCGCCGCAGTAACAATTGCTCAAGCAGA
TTTATCGCCAGCAGCTCCGAATAGCGCCCTTCCCCTTGCCCGGCGTTAATGATTTGCCCAAACAGGTCGC
TGAAATGCGGCTGGTGCGCTTCATCCGGGCGAAAGAACCCCGTATTGGCAAATATTGACGGCCAGTTAAG
CCATTCATGCCAGTAGGCGCGCGGACGAAAGTAAACCCACTGGTGATACCATTCGCGAGCCTCCGGATGA
CGACCGTAGTGATGAATCTCTCCTGGCGGGAACAGCAAAATATCACCCGGTCGGCAAACAAATTCTCGTC
CCTGATTTTTCACCACCCCCTGACCGCGAATGGTGAGATTGAGAATATAACCTTTCATTCCCAGCGGTCG
GTCGATAAAAAAATCGAGATAACCGTTGGCCTCAATCGGCGTTAAACCCGCCACCAGATGGGCATTAAAC
GAGTATCCCGGCAGCAGGGGATCATTTTGCGCTTCAGCCATACTTTTCATACTCCCGCCATTCAGAGAAG
AAACCAATTGTCCATATTGCATCAGACATTGCCGTCACTGCGTCTTTTACTGGCTCTTCTCGCTAACCAA
ACCGGTAACCCCGCTTATTAAAAGCATTCTGTAACAAAGCGGGACCAAAGCCATGACAAAAACGCGTAAC
AAAAGTGTCTATAATCACGGCAGAAAAGTCCACATTGATTATTTGCACGGCGTCACACTTTGCTATGCCA
TAGCATTTTTATCCATAAGATTAGCGGATCCTACCTGACGCTTTTTATCGCAACTCTCTACTGTTTCTCC
ATACCCGTTTTTTTGGGCTAGACCTGGTTTTTCTACTGAAATGATTATGACTTCAATGACCCTTGATTTA
CCTCGCCGCTTCCCCTGGCCGACGTTACTTTCGGTCTGCATTAATGGTGCTGTTGTGGCGGGTCTGCTCT
ATACCTCGGTACATCAGGTTATTGAACTACCTGCGCCTGCGCAGCCGATTTCTGTCACGATGGTTACGCC
TGCTGATCTCGAACCGCCACAAGCCGTTCAGCCGCCACCGGAGCCGGTGGTAGAGCCAGAACCGGAACCT
GAGCCGATCCCCGAACCGCCAAAAGAAGCACCGGTGGTCATTGAAAAGCCGAAGCCGAAACCTAAGCCAA
AACCGAAGCCGGTGAAAAAGGTACAGGAGCAGCCAAAACGCGATGTCAAACCCGTAGAGTCGCGTCCGGC
ATCACCGTTTGAAAATACGGCACCGGCACGCCTGACATCAAGTACAGCAACGGCTGCAACCAGCAAGCCG
GTTACCAGTGTGGCTTCAGGACCACGCGCATTAAGCCGTAATCAGCCGCAGTATCCGGCACGAGCACAGG
CATTGCGCATTGAAGGGCAGGTTAAAGTTAAATTTGACGTTACGCCGGATGGTCGCGTGGATAACGTACA
AATCCTCTCAGCCAAGCCTGCGAACATGTTTGAGCGTGAGGTGAAAAATGCGATGCGCAGATGGCGTTAT
GAGCCGGGTAAGCCAGGCAGTGGGATTGTGGTGAATATCCTGTTTAAAATTAACGGCACCACCGAAATTC
AGTAAGCAGAAAGTCAAAAGCCTCCGACCGGAGGCTTTTGACTATTACTCAACAGGTAAGGCGCGAGGTT
TTCCTTCAGGATCAACCGCGACATACTGGGGATCCTCTAGAGTCGACCTGCAGGCATGCACCATTCCTTG
CGGCGGCGGTGCTCAACGGCCTCAACCTACTACTGGGCTGCTTCCTAATGCAGGAGTCGCATAAGGGAGA
GCGTCGACCGATGCCCTTGAGAGCCTTCAACCCAGTCAGCTCCTTCCGGTGGGCGCGGGGCATGACTATC
GTCGCCGCACTTATGACTGTCTTCTTTATCATGCAACTCGTAGGACAGGTGCCGGCAGCGCTCTGGGTCA
TTTTCGGCGAGGACCGCTTTCGCTGGAGCGCGACGATGATCGGCCTGTCGCTTGCGGTATTCGGAATCTT
GCACGCCCTCGCTCAAGCCTTCGTCACTGGTCCCGCCACCAAACGTTTCGGCGAGAAGCAGGCCATTATC
GCCGGCATGGCGGCCGACGCGCTGGGCTACGTCTTGCTGGCGTTCGCGACGCGAGGCTGGATGGCCTTCC
CCATTATGATTCTTCTCGCTTCCGGCGGCATCGGGATGCCCGCGTTGCAGGCCATGCTGTCCAGGCAGGT
AGATGACGACCATCAGGGACAGCTTCAAGGATCGCTCGCGGCTCTTACCAGCCTAACTTCGATCACTGGA
CCGCTGATCGTCACGGCGATTTATGCCGCCTCGGCGAGCACATGGAACGGGTTGGCATGGATTGTAGGCG
CCGCCCTATACCTTGTCTGCCTCCCCGCGTTGCGTCGCGGTGCATGGAGCCGGGCCACCTCGACCTGAAT
GGAAGCCGGCGGCACCTCGCTAACGGATTCACCACTCCAAGAATTGGAGCCAATCAATTCTTGCGGAGAA
CTGTGAATGCGCAAACCAACCCTTGGCAGAACATATCCATCGCGTCCGCCATCTCCAGCAGCCGCACGCG
GCGCATCTCGGGCAGCGTTGGGTCCTGGCCACGGGTGCGCATGATCGTGCTCCTGTCGTTGAGGACCCGG
CTAGGCTGGCGGGGTTGCCTTACTGGTTAGCAGAATGAATCACCGATACGCGAGCGAACGTGAAGCGACT
GCTGCTGCAAAACGTCTGCGACCTGAGCAACAACATGAATGGTCTTCGGTTTCCGTGTTTCGTAAAGTCT
GGAAACGCGGAAGTCCCCTACGTGCTGCTGAAGTTGCCCGCAACAGAGAGTGGAACCAACCGGTGATACC
ACGATACTATGACTGAGAGTCAACGCCATGAGCGGCCTCATTTCTTATTCTGAGTTACAACAGTCCGCAC
CGCTGTCCGGTAGCTCCTTCCGGTGGGCGCGGGGCATGACTATCGTCGCCGCACTTATGACTGTCTTCTT
TATCATGCAACTCGTAGGACAGGTGCCGGCAGCGCCCAACAGTCCCCCGGCCACGGGGCCTGCCACCATA
CCCACGCCGAAACAAGCGCCCTGCACCATTATGTTCCGGATCTGCATCGCAGGATGCTGCTGGCTACCCT
GTGGAACACCTACATCTGTATTAACGAAGCGCTAACCGTTTTTATCAGGCTCTGGGAGGCAGAATAAATG
ATCATATCGTCAATTATTACCTCCACGGGGAGAGCCTGAGCAAACTGGCCTCAGGCATTTGAGAAGCACA
CGGTCACACTGCTTCCGGTAGTCAATAAACCGGTAAACCAGCAATAGACATAAGCGGCTATTTAACGACC
CTGCCCTGAACCGACGACCGGGTCGAATTTGCTTTCGAATTTCTGCCATTCATCCGCTTATTATCACTTA
TTCAGGCGTAGCACCAGGCGTTTAAGGGCACCAATAACTGCCTTAAAAAAATTACGCCCCGCCCTGCCAC
TCATCGCAGTACTGTTGTAATTCATTAAGCATTCTGCCGACATGGAAGCCATCACAGACGGCATGATGAA
CCTGAATCGCCAGCGGCATCAGCACCTTGTCGCCTTGCGTATAATATTTGCCCATGGTGAAAACGGGGGC
GAAGAAGTTGTCCATATTGGCCACGTTTAAATCAAAACTGGTGAAACTCACCCAGGGATTGGCTGAGACG
AAAAACATATTCTCAATAAACCCTTTAGGGAAATAGGCCAGGTTTTCACCGTAACACGCCACATCTTGCG
AATATATGTGTAGAAACTGCCGGAAATCGTCGTGGTATTCACTCCAGAGCGATGAAAACGTTTCAGTTTG
CTCATGGAAAACGGTGTAACAAGGGTGAACACTATCCCATATCACCAGCTCACCGTCTTTCATTGCCATA
CG
Features (pLannotate 1.2.2; 14 found; start..end, strand, type, name):
    220..322     -  promoter       cat promoter: promoter of the E. coli cat gene encoding chloramphenicol acetyltransferase
    443..586     +  mobile_element IS1 (fragment): prokaryotic transposable element IS1
    705..760     -  rep_origin     RSF ori (fragment): Plasmids containing the RSF 1030 origin of replication can be propagated in E. coli cells that contain additional plasmids with compatible origins.
    848..1393    -  rep_origin     p15A ori: Plasmids containing the medium-copy-number p15A origin of replication can be propagated in E. coli cells that contain a second plasmid with the ColE1 origin.
   1505..1523    +  promoter       tet promoter (fragment): E. coli promoter for tetracycline efflux protein gene
   1613..2491    -  CDS            araC: L-arabinose regulatory protein; araC
   2518..2802    +  promoter       araBAD promoter: araBAD; promoter of the L-arabinose operon of E. coli; the araC regulatory gene is transcribed in the opposite direction (Guzman et al., 1995)
   2856..3572    +  CDS            tonB: TONB_ECOLI - Also known as exbA. Experimental evidence at protein level: Swiss-Prot protein existence level 1. Interacts with outer membrane receptor proteins that carry out high-affinity binding and energy dependent uptake into the periplasmic space of specific substrates such as cobalamin, and various iron compounds (such as iron dicitrate, enterochelin, aerobactin, etc.). In the absence of TonB these receptors bind their substrates but do not carry out active transport. TonB also interacts with some colicins and is involved in the energy-dependent, irreversible steps of bacteriophages phi 8
   3582..3613    +  terminator     tonB terminator: bidirectional E. coli tonB-P14 transcription terminator
   3694..4408    +  CDS            TcR (fragment): tetracycline efflux protein; tet; confers resistance to tetracycline
   4912..5005    +  CDS            TcR (fragment): tetracycline efflux protein; tet; confers resistance to tetracycline
   5002..5059    -  CDS            TcR (fragment): tetracycline efflux protein; tet; confers resistance to tetracycline
   5049..5144    +  CDS            resD (fragment): REDF_ECOLI - Also known as D. Protein inferred from homology: Swiss-Prot protein existence level 3. Acts as a repressor of transcription and as a site-specific resolvase that cleaves at the RfsF site. From Escherichia coli (strain K12).
   5442..219     -  CDS            CmR (across the origin): chloramphenicol acetyltransferase; cat; confers resistance to chloramphenicol
