>Addgene plasmid #167614 | pKP1193 | addgene full sequence | sequence record 337286 | Addgene NGS Result
ATGATTATGACTTCAATGACCCTTGATTTACCTCGCCGCTTCCCCTGGCCGACGTTACTTTCGGTCTGCA
TTAATGGTGCTGTTGTGGCGGGTCTGCTCTATACCTCGGTACATCAGGTTATTGAACTACCTGCGCCTGC
GCAGCCGATTTCTGTCACGATGGTTACGCCTGCTGATCTCGAACCGCCACAAGCCGTTCAGCCGCCACCG
GAGCCGGTGGTAGAGCCAGAACCGGAACCTGAGCCGATCCCCGAACCGCCAAAAGAAGCACCGGTGGTCA
TTGAAAAGCCGAAGCCGAAACCTAAGCCAAAACCGAAGCCGGTGAAAAAGGTACAGGAGCAGCCAAAACG
CGATGTCAAACCCGTAGAGTCGCGTCCGGCATCACCGTTTGAAAATACGGCACCGGCACGCCTGACATCA
AGTACAGCAACGGCTGCAACCAGCAAGCCGGTTACCAGTGTGGCTTCAGGACCACGCGCATTAAGCCGTA
ATCAGCCGCAGTATCCGGCACGAGCACAGGCATTGCGCATTGAAGGGCAGGTTAAAGTTAAATTTGACGT
TACGCCGGATGGTCGCGTGGATAACGTACAAATCCTCTCAGCCAAGCCTGCGAACATGTTTGAGCGTGAG
GTGAAAAATGCGATGCGCAGATGGCGTTATGAGCCGGGTAAGCCAGGCAGTGGGATTGTGGTGAATATCC
TGTTTAAAATTAACGGCACCACCGAAATTCAGTAAGCAGAAAGTCAAAAGCCTCCGACCGGAGGCTTTTG
ACTATTACTCAACAGGTAAGGCGCGAGGTTTTCCTTCAGGATCAACCGCGACATACTGGGGATCCTCTAG
AGTCGACCTGCAGGCATGCACCATTCCTTGCGGCGGCGGTGCTCAACGGCCTCAACCTACTACTGGGCTG
CTTCCTAATGCAGGAGTCGCATAAGGGAGAGCGTCGACCGATGCCCTTGAGAGCCTTCAACCCAGTCAGC
TCCTTCCGGTGGGCGCGGGGCATGACTATCGTCGCCGCACTTATGACTGTCTTCTTTATCATGCAACTCG
TAGGACAGGTGCCGGCAGCGCTCTGGGTCATTTTCGGCGAGGACCGCTTTCGCTGGAGCGCGACGATGAT
CGGCCTGTCGCTTGCGGTATTCGGAATCTTGCACGCCCTCGCTCAAGCCTTCGTCACTGGTCCCGCCACC
AAACGTTTCGGCGAGAAGCAGGCCATTATCGCCGGCATGGCGGCCGACGCGCTGGGCTACGTCTTGCTGG
CGTTCGCGACGCGAGGCTGGATGGCCTTCCCCATTATGATTCTTCTCGCTTCCGGCGGCATCGGGATGCC
CGCGTTGCAGGCCATGCTGTCCAGGCAGGTAGATGACGACCATCAGGGACAGCTTCAAGGATCGCTCGCG
GCTCTTACCAGCCTAACTTCGATCATTGGACCGCTGATCGTCACGGCGATTTATGCCGCCTCGGCGAGCA
CATGGAACGGGTTGGCATGGATTGTAGGCGCCGCCCTATACCTTGTCTGCCTCCCCGCGTTGCGTCGCGG
TGCATGGAGCCGGGCCACCTCGACCTGAATGGAAGCCGGCGGCACCTCGCTAACGGATTCACCACTCCAA
GAATTGGAGCCAATCAATTCTTGCGGAGAACTGTGAATGCGCAAACCAACCCTTGGCAGAACATATCCAT
CGCGTCCGCCATCTCCAGCAGCCGCACGCGGCGCATCTCGGGCAGCGTTGGGTCCTGGCCACGGGTGCGC
ATGATCGTGCTCCTGTCGTTGAGGACCCGGCTAGGCTGGCGGGGTTGCCTTACTGGTTAGCAGAATGAAT
CACCGATACGCGAGCGAACGTGAAGCGACTGCTGCTGCAAAACGTCTGCGACCTGAGCAACAACATGAAT
GGTCTTCGGTTTCCGTGTTTCGTAAAGTCTGGAAACGCGGAAGTCCCCTACGTGCTGCTGAAGTTGCCCG
CAACAGAGAGTGGAACCAACCGGTGATACCACGATACTATGACTGAGAGTCAACGCCATGAGCGGCCTCA
TTTCTTATTCTGAGTTACAACAGTCCGCACCGCTGCCGGTAGCTCCTTCCGGTGGGCGCGGGGCATGACT
ATCGTCGCCGCACTTATGACTGTCTTCTTTATCATGCAACTCGTAGGACAGGTGCCGGCAGCGCCCAACA
GTCCCCCGGCCACGGGGCCTGCCACCATACCCACGCCGAAACAAGCGCCCTGCACCATTATGTTCCGGAT
CTGCATCGCAGGATGCTGCTGGCTACCCTGTGGAACACCTACATCTGTATTAACGAAGCGCTAACCGTTT
TTATCAGGCTCTGGGAGGCAGAATAAATGATCATATCGTCAATTATTACCTCCACGGGGAGAGCCTGAGC
AAACTGGCCTCAGGCATTTGAGAAGCACACGGTCACACTGCTTCCGGTAGTCAATAAACCGGTAAACCAG
CAATAGACATAAGCGGCTATTTAACGACCCTGCCCTGAACCGACGACCGGGTCGAATTTGCTTTCGAATT
TCTGCCATTCATCCGCTTATTATCACTTATTCAGGCGTAGCAACCAGGCGTTTAAGGGCACCAATAACTG
CCTTAAAAAAATTACGCCCCGCCCTGCCACTCATCGCAGTACTGTTGTAATTCATTAAGCATTCTGCCGA
CATGGAAGCCATCACAAACGGCATGATGAACCTGAATCGCCAGCGGCATCAGCACCTTGTCGCCTTGCGT
ATAATATTTGCCCATGGTGAAAACGGGGGCGAAGAAGTTGTCCATATTGGCCACGTTTAAATCAAAACTG
GTGAAACTCACCCAGGGATTGGCTGAGACGAAAAACATATTCTCAATAAACCCTTTAGGGAAATAGGCCA
GGTTTTCACCGTAACACGCCACATCTTGCGAATATATGTGTAGAAACTGCCGGAAATCGTCGTGGTATTC
ACTCCAGAGCGATGAAAACGTTTCAGTTTGCTCATGGAAAACGGTGTAACAAGGGTGAACACTATCCCAT
ATCACCAGCTCACCGTCTTTCATTGCCATACGGAATTCCGGATGAGCATTCATCAGGCGGGCAAGAATGT
GAATAAAGGCCGGATAAAACTTGTGCTTATTTTTCTTTACGGTCTTTAAAAAGGCCGTAATATCCAGCTG
AACGGTCTGGTTATAGGTACATTGAGCAACTGACTGAAATGCCTCAAAATGTTCTTTACGATGCCATTGG
GATATATCAACGGTGGTATATCCAGTGATTTTTTTCTCCATTTTAGCTTCCTTAGCTCCTGAAAATCTCG
ATAACTCAAAAAATACGCCCGGTAGTGATCTTATTTCATTATGGTGAAAGTTGGAACCTCTTACGTGCCG
ATCAACGTCTCATTTTCGCCAAAAGTTGGCCCAGGGCTTCCCGGTATCAACAGGGACACCAGGATTTATT
TATTCTGCGAAGTGATCTTCCGTCACAGGTATTTATTCGGCGCAAAGTGCGTCGGGTGATGCTGCCAACT
TACTGATTTAGTGTATGATGGTGTTTTTGAGGTGCTCCAGTGGCTTCTGTTTCTATCAGCTGTCCCTCCT
GTTCAGCTACTGACGGGGTGGTGCGTAACGGCAAAAGCACCGCCGGACATCAGCGCTAGCGGAGTGTATA
CTGGCTTACTATGTTGGCACTGATGAGGGTGTCAGTGAAGTGCTTCATGTGGCAGGAGAAAAAAGGCTGC
ACCGGTGCGTCAGCAGAATATGTGATACAGGATATATTCCGCTTCCTCGCTCACTGACTCGCTACGCTCG
GTCGTTCGACTGCGGCGAGCGGAAATGGCTTACGAACGGGGCGGAGATTTCCTGGAAGATGCCAGGAAGA
TACTTAACAGGGAAGTGAGAGGGCCGCGGCAAAGCCGTTTTTCCATAGGCTCCGCCCCCCTGACAAGCAT
CACGAAATCTGACGCTCAAATCAGTGGTGGCGAAACCCGACAGGACTATAAAGATACCAGGCGTTTCCCC
CTGGCGGCTCCCTCGTGCGCTCTCCTGTTCCTGCCTTTCGGTTTACCGGTGTCATTCCGCTGTTATGGCC
GCGTTTGTCTCATTCCACGCCTGACACTCAGTTCCGGGTAGGCAGTTCGCTCCAAGCTGGACTGTATGCA
CGAACCCCCCGTTCAGTCCGACCGCTGCGCCTTATCCGGTAACTATCGTCTTGAGTCCAACCCGGAAAGA
CATGCAAAAGCACCACTGGCAGCAGCCACTGGTAATTGATTTAGAGGAGTTAGTCTTGAAGTCATGCGCC
GGTTAAGGCTAAACTGAAAGGACAAGTTTTGGTGACTGCGCTCCTCCAAGCCAGTTACCTCGGTTCAAAG
AGTTGGTAGCTCAGAGAACCTTCGAAAAACCGCCCTGCAAGGCGGTTTTTTCGTTTTCAGAGCAAGAGAT
TACGCGCAGACCAAAACGATCTCAAGAAGATCATCTTATTAATCAGATAAAATATTTCTAGATTTCAGTG
CAATTTATCTCTTCAAATGTAGCACCTGAAGTCAGCCCCATACGATATAAGTTGTAATTCTCATGTTTGA
CAGCTTATCATCGATGCATAATGTGCCTGTCAAATGGACGAAGCAGGGATTCTGCAAACCCTATGCTACT
CCGTCAAGCCGTCAATTGTCTGATTCGTTACCAATTATGACAACTTGACGGCTACATCATTCACTTTTTC
TTCACAACCGGCACGGAACTCGCTCGGGCTGGCCCCGGTGCATTTTTTAAATACCCGCGAGAAATAGAGT
TGATCGTCAAAACCAACATTGCGACCGACGGTGGCGATAGGCATCCGGGTGGTGCTCAAAAGCAGCTTCG
CCTGGCTGATACGTTGGTCCTCGCGCCAGCTTAAGACGCTAATCCCTAACTGCTGGCGGAAAAGATGTGA
CAGACGCGACGGCGACAAGCAAACATGCTGTGCGACGCTGGCGATATCAAAATTGCTGTCTGCCAGGTGA
TCGCTGATGTACTGACAAGCCTCGCGTACCCGATTATCCATCGGTGGATGGAGCGACTCGTTAATCGCTT
CCATGCGCCGCAGTAACAATTGCTCAAGCAGATTTATCGCCAGCAGCTCCGAATAGCGCCCTTCCCCTTG
CCCGGCGTTAATGATTTGCCCAAACAGGTCGCTGAAATGCGGCTGGTGCGCTTCATCCGGGCGAAAGAAC
CCCGTATTGGCAAATATTGACGGCCAGTTAAGCCATTCATGCCAGTAGGCGCGCGGACGAAAGTAAACCC
ACTGGTGATACCATTCGCGAGCCTCCGGATGACGACCGTAGTGATGAATCTCTCCTGGCGGGAACAGCAA
AATATCACCCGGTCGGCAAACAAATTCTCGTCCCTGATTTTTCACCACCCCCTGACCGCGAATGGTGAGA
TTGAGAATATAACCTTTCATTCCCAGCGGTCGGTCGATAAAAAAATCGAGATAACCGTTGGCCTCAATCG
GCGTTAAACCCGCCACCAGATGGGCATTAAACGAGTATCCCGGCAGCAGGGGATCATTTTGCGCTTCAGC
CATACTTTTCATACTCCCGCCATTCAGAGAAGAAACCAATTGTCCATATTGCATCAGACATTGCCGTCAC
TGCGTCTTTTACTGGCTCTTCTCGCTAACCAAACCGGTAACCCCGCTTATTAAAAGCATTCTGTAACAAA
GCGGGACCAAAGCCATGACAAAAACGCGTAACAAAAGTGTCTATAATCACGGCAGAAAAGTCCACATTGA
TTATTTGCACGGCGTCACACTTTGCTATGCCATAGCATTTTTATCCATAAGATTAGCGGATCCTACCTGA
CGCTTTTTATCGCAACTCTCTACTGTTTCTCCATACCCGTTTTTTTGGGCTAGACCTGGTTTTTCTACTG
AA
Features (pLannotate 1.2.2; 15 found; start..end, strand, type, name):
     16..732     +  CDS            tonB: TONB_ECOLI - Also known as exbA. Experimental evidence at protein level: Swiss-Prot protein existence level 1. Interacts with outer membrane receptor proteins that carry out high-affinity binding and energy dependent uptake into the periplasmic space of specific substrates such as cobalamin, and various iron compounds (such as iron dicitrate, enterochelin, aerobactin, etc.). In the absence of TonB these receptors bind their substrates but do not carry out active transport. TonB also interacts with some colicins and is involved in the energy-dependent, irreversible steps of bacteriophages phi 8
    742..773     +  terminator     tonB terminator: bidirectional E. coli tonB-P14 transcription terminator
    854..1568    +  CDS            TcR (fragment): tetracycline efflux protein; tet; confers resistance to tetracycline
   1810..1935    -  CDS            YPB1_ECOLX (fragment): Protein predicted: Swiss-Prot protein existence level 4. From Escherichia coli.
   2071..2164    +  CDS            TcR (fragment): tetracycline efflux protein; tet; confers resistance to tetracycline
   2161..2218    -  CDS            TcR (fragment): tetracycline efflux protein; tet; confers resistance to tetracycline
   2205..2303    +  CDS            YPB2_ECOLX (fragment): Protein predicted: Swiss-Prot protein existence level 4. From Escherichia coli.
   2602..3261    -  CDS            CmR: chloramphenicol acetyltransferase; cat; confers resistance to chloramphenicol
   3262..3364    -  promoter       cat promoter: promoter of the E. coli cat gene encoding chloramphenicol acetyltransferase
   3485..3628    +  mobile_element IS1 (fragment): prokaryotic transposable element IS1
   3747..3802    -  rep_origin     RSF ori (fragment): Plasmids containing the RSF 1030 origin of replication can be propagated in E. coli cells that contain additional plasmids with compatible origins.
   3890..4435    -  rep_origin     p15A ori: Plasmids containing the medium-copy-number p15A origin of replication can be propagated in E. coli cells that contain a second plasmid with the ColE1 origin.
   4547..4565    +  promoter       tet promoter (fragment): E. coli promoter for tetracycline efflux protein gene
   4655..5533    -  CDS            araC: L-arabinose regulatory protein; araC
   5560..5844    +  promoter       araBAD promoter: araBAD; promoter of the L-arabinose operon of E. coli; the araC regulatory gene is transcribed in the opposite direction (Guzman et al., 1995)
