[The description below was written by a language model from this plasmid's Addgene catalogue record and pLannotate feature annotations shown in this document.]
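Description:
pKP1193 is a bacterial expression plasmid built on the pACYC184 backbone that expresses an Escherichia coli TonB variant carrying the H20N substitution, in which the histidine in the protein's transmembrane domain is replaced by a non-protonatable asparagine. It replicates from the p15A origin, which is compatible with ColE1-type plasmids in the same cell. The feature annotation describes p15A as medium copy, whereas the catalogue entry lists the plasmid as high copy. Selection is by chloramphenicol, through the cat gene and its own promoter. The tetracycline resistance gene of pACYC184 survives only as fragments, along with a remnant of its promoter, consistent with the expression cassette having been inserted into that region, so tetracycline resistance should not be expected.

The payload is an arabinose-regulated cassette. araC is transcribed divergently from the araBAD promoter, which lies directly upstream of the tonB coding sequence, and the native bidirectional tonB terminator follows the gene. This arrangement lets TonB H20N production be tuned with L-arabinose and kept low in its absence. The depositor notes that residue numbering follows the functional start codon, the third ATG of the open reading frame, so automated ORF callers may add extra N-terminal residues. The depositor and sequencing-derived records are the same length and show the same features in the same order, differing only in their starting coordinate and in a few minor fragment annotations.

TonB couples energy to outer membrane receptors for active uptake of iron siderophores and cobalamin. The plasmid is suited to testing whether this mutant supports TonB-dependent functions, presumably in tonB-deficient strains, although the record states the purpose only as expressing TonB H20N.
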