Addgene plasmid #167614: pKP1193
Purpose: Express TonB H20N
Depositing lab: Kathleen Postle. Depositing organization: Pennsylvania State University. Publication: Taking the Escherichia coli TonB transmembrane domain "offline"? Nonprotonatable Asn substitutes fully for TonB His20. Swayne C, Postle K. J Bacteriol. 2011 Aug;193(15):3693-701. doi: 10.1128/JB.05219-11. Epub 2011 Jun 10. PubMed 21665976.
Backbone
  Vector backbone: pACYC184
  Vector type: Bacterial Expression
Growth in bacteria
  Bacterial resistance: Chloramphenicol, 25 μg/mL
  Growth temperature: 37°C
  Growth strain: DH5alpha
  Copy number: High Copy
Gene/Insert
  Gene/Insert name: tonB H20N
  Species: Escherichia coli
  Mutation: tonB with H20N mutation
  Cloning method: Restriction Enzyme; 5′ cloning site Unknown (unknown if destroyed)
Terms and licenses: Academic/Nonprofit Terms; Industry Terms: Not Available to Industry
Depositor comments: Please note that some Genbank listings and Snapgene's ORF recognition software may add additional amino acids to the TonB ORF. Postle and Skare, 1988, PMID: 2839513 demonstrated that the first two Met residues of the open reading frame are not translated and that TonB starts with the third ATG codon. The mutations listed above are numbered based on the functional starting codon.
How to cite: pKP1193 was a gift from Kathleen Postle (Addgene plasmid # 167614 ; http://n2t.net/addgene:167614 ; RRID:Addgene_167614)
